>Addgene plasmid #146073 | pAc5.1B-lambdaN-HA-DmTral-LSm-R21EE23K-V5His6_C | depositor full sequence | sequence record 288518 | Full Sequence
CTTCAAGGAATTAATTCTATATTCTAAAAACACAAATGATACTTCTAAAAAAAATCATGAATGGCATCAA
CTCTGAATCAAATCTTTGCAGATGCACCTACTTCTCATTTCCACTGTCACATCATTTTTCCAGATCTCGC
TGCCTGTTATGTGGCCCACAAACCAAGACACGTTTTATGGCCATTAAAGCTGGCTGATCGTCGCCAAACA
CCAAATACATATCAATATGTACATTCGAGAAAGAAGCGATCAAAGAAGCGTCTTCGGGCGAGTAGGAGAA
TGCGGAGGAGAAGGAGAACGAGCTGATCTAGTATCTCTCCACAATCCAATGCCAACTGACCAACTGGCCA
TATTCGGAGCAATTTGAAGCCAATTTCCATCGCCTGGCGATCGCTCCATTCTTGGCTATATGTTTTTCAC
CGTTCCCGGGGCCATTTTCAAAGACTCGTCGGTAAGATAAGATTGTGTCACTCGCTGTCTCTCTTCATTT
GTCGAAGAATGCTGAGGAATTTCGCGATGACGTCGGCGAGTATTTTGAAGAATGAGAATAATTTGTATTT
ATACGAAAATCAGTTAGTGGAATTTTCTACAAAAACATGTTATCTATAGATAATTTTGTTGCAAAATATG
TTGACTATGACAAAGATTGTATGTATATACCTTTAATGTATTCTCATTTTCTTATGTATTTATAATGGCA
ATGATGATACTGATGATATTTTAAGATGATGCCAGACCACAGGCTGATTTCTGCGTCTTTTGCCGAACGC
AGTGCATGTGCGGTTGTTGTTTTTTGGAATAGTTTCAATTTTCGGACTGTCCGCTTTGATTTCAGTTTCT
TGGCTTATTCAAAAAGCAAAGTAAAGCCAAAAAAGCGAGATGGCAATACCAAATGCGGCAAAACGGTAGT
GGAAGGAAAGGGGTGCGGGGCAGCGGAAGGAAGGGTGGGGCGGGGCGTGGCGGGGTCTGTGGCTGGGCGC
GACGTCACCGACGTTGGAGCCACTCCTTTGACCATGTGTGCGTGTGTGTATTATTCGTGTCTCGCCACTC
GCCGGTTGTTTTTTTCTTTTTATCTCGCTCTCTCTAGCGCCATCTCGTACGCATGCTCAACGCACCGCAT
GTTGCCGTGTCCTTTATGCGTCATTTTGGCTCGAAATAGGCAATTATTTAAACAAAGATTAGTCAACGAA
AACGCTAAAATAAATAAGTCTACAATATGGTTACTTATTGCCATGTGTGTGCAGCCAACGATAGCAACAA
AAGCAACAACACAGTGGCTTTCCCTCTTTCACTTTTTGTTTGCAAGCGCGTGCGAGCAAGACGGCACGAC
CGGCAAACGCAATTACGCTGACAAAGAGCAGACGAAGTTTTGGCCGAAAAACATCAAGGCGCCTGATACG
AATGCATTTGCAATAACAATTGCGATATTTAATATTGTTTATGAAGCTGTTTGACTTCAAAACACACAAA
AAAAAAAATAAAACAAATTATTTGAAAGAGAATTAGGAATCGGACAGCTTATCGTTACGGGCTAACAGCA
CACCGAGACGAAATAGCTTACCTGACGTCACAGCCTCTGGAAGAACTGCCGCCAAGCAGAGAGAGAGAGA
AAAAGAGGGAGAGCAGCTTAGACCGCATGTGCTTGTGTGTGAGGCGTCTCTCTCTTCGTCTCCTGTTTGC
GCAAACGCATAGACTGCACTGAGAAAATCGATTACCTATTTTTTATGAATGAATATTTGCACTATTACTA
TTCAAAACTATTAAGATAGCAATCACATTCAATAGCCAAATACTATACCACCTGAGCGATGCAACGAAAT
GATCAATTTGAGCAAAAATGCTGCATATTTAGGACGGCATCATTATAGAAATGCTTCTTGCTGTGTACTT
TTCTCTCGTCTGGCAGCTGTTTCGCCGTTATTGTTAAAACCGGCTTAAGTTAGGTGTGTTTTCTACGACT
AGTGATGCCCCTACTAGAAGATGTGTGTTGCACAAATGTCCCTGAATAACCAATTTGAAGTGCAGATAGC
AGTAAACGTAAGCTAATATGAATATTATTTAACTGTAATGTTTTAATATCGCTGGACATTACTAATAAAC
CCACTATAAACACATGTACATATGTATGTTTTGGCATACAATGAGTAGTTGGGGAAAAAATGTGTAAAAG
CACCGTGACCATCACAGCATAAAGATAACCAGCTGAAGTATCGAATATGAGTAACCCCCAAATTGAATCA
CATGCCGCAACTGATAGGACCCATGGAAGTACACTCTTCATGGCGATATACAAGACACACACAAGCACGA
ACACCCAGTTGCGGAGGAAATTCTCCGTAAATGAAAACCCAATCGGCGAACAATTCATACCCATATATGG
TAAAAGTTTTGAACGCGACTTGAGAGCGGAGAGCATTGCGGCTGATAAGGTTTTAGCGCTAAGCGGGCTT
TATAAAACGGGCTGCGGGACCAGTTTTCATATCACTACCGTTTGAGTTCTTGTGCTGTGTGGATACTCCT
CCCGACACAAAGCCGCTCCATCAGCCAGCAGTCGTCTAATCCAGAGACCCCGGATCGGGGTACCAACATG
GACGCACAAACACGACGACGTGAGCGTCGCGCTGAGAAACAAGCTCAATGGAAAGCTGCAAACGGTGGAT
CTCCTCCACATATGGCTTACCCATACGATGTTCCAGATTACGCTCCTCCAAGCTTGAATTCTATGAGCGG
GGGATTACCGGAGTTGGGCTCCAAAATCAGCCTCATTTCCAAGGCGGACATTGAGTACAAGGGCCGCCTG
TACACGGTGGATCCGCAGGAGTGCACCATTGCGCTCTCGAGTGTGCGATCCTTCGGTACAGAAGATCGGG
ACACCCAGTTCCAGATAGCGCCGCAATCGCAGATCTACGACTACATCCTCTTCCGTGGCTCGGACATCAA
GGACATTCGCGTTGTCAACAACCACACGCTGCCGCACCACAATGACCCGGCGATCATGCAGGCGCAGCTC
GGCGGCCGCTCGAGTCTAGAGGGCCCGCGGTTCGAAGGTAAGCCTATCCCTAACCCTCTCCTCGGTCTCG
ATTCTACGCGTACCGGTCATCATCACCATCACCATTGAGTTTAAACCCGCTGATCAGCCTCGACTGTGCC
TTCTAAGGCCTGAGCTCGCTGATCAGCCTCGATCGAGGATCCAGACATGATAAGATACATTGATGAGTTT
GGACAAACCACAACTAGAATGCAGTGAAAAAAATGCTTTATTTGTGAAATTTGTGATGCTATTGCTTTAT
TTGTAACCATTATAAGCTGCAATAAACAAGTTAACAACAACAATTGCATTCATTTTATGTTTCAGGTTCA
GGGGGAGGTGTGGGAGGTTTTTTAAAGCAAGTAAAACCTCTACAAATGTGGTATGGCTGATTATGATCAG
TCGACCGATGCCCTTGAGAGCCTTCAACCCAGTCAGCTCCTTCCGGTGGGCGCGGGGCATGACTATCGTC
GCCGCACTTATGACTGTCTTCTTTATCATGCAACTCGTAGGACAGGTGCCGGCAGCGCTCTGGGTCATTT
TCGGCGAGGACCGCTTTCGCTGGAGCGCGACGATGATCGGCCTGTCGCTTGCGGTATTCGGAATCTTGCA
CGCCCTCGCTCAAGCCTTCGTCACTGGTCCCGCCACCAAACGTTTCGGCGAGAAGCAGGCCATTATCGCC
GGCATGGCGGCCGACGCGCTGGGCTACGTCTTGCTGGCGTTCGCGACGCGAGGCTGGATGGCCTTCCCCA
TTATGATTCTTCTCGCTTCCGGCGGCATCGGGATGCCCGCGTTGCAGGCCATGCTGTCCAGGCAGGTAGA
TGACGACCATCAGGGACAGCTTCAAGGATCGCTCGCGGCTCTTACCAGCCAGCAAAAGGCCAGGAACCGT
AAAAAGGCCGCGTTGCTGGCGTTTTTCCATAGGCTCCGCCCCCCTGACGAGCATCACAAAAATCGACGCT
CAAGTCAGAGGTGGCGAAACCCGACAGGACTATAAAGATACCAGGCGTTTCCCCCTGGAAGCTCCCTCGT
GCGCTCTCCTGTTCCGACCCTGCCGCTTACCGGATACCTGTCCGCCTTTCTCCCTTCGGGAAGCGTGGCG
CTTTCTCAATGCTCACGCTGTAGGTATCTCAGTTCGGTGTAGGTCGTTCGCTCCAAGCTGGGCTGTGTGC
ACGAACCCCCCGTTCAGCCCGACCGCTGCGCCTTATCCGGTAACTATCGTCTTGAGTCCAACCCGGTAAG
ACACGACTTATCGCCACTGGCAGCAGCCACTGGTAACAGGATTAGCAGAGCGAGGTATGTAGGCGGTGCT
ACAGAGTTCTTGAAGTGGTGGCCTAACTACGGCTACACTAGAAGGACAGTATTTGGTATCTGCGCTCTGC
TGAAGCCAGTTACCTTCGGAAAAAGAGTTGGTAGCTCTTGATCCGGCAAACAAACCACCGCTGGTAGCGG
TGGTTTTTTTGTTTGCAAGCAGCAGATTACGCGCAGAAAAAAAGGATCTCAAGAAGATCCTTTGATCTTT
TCTACGGGGTCTGACGCTCAGTGGAACGAAAACTCACGTTAAGGGATTTTGGTCATGAGATTATCAAAAA
GGATCTTCACCTAGATCCTTTTAAATTAAAAATGAAGTTTTAAATCAATCTAAAGTATATATGAGTAAAC
TTGGTCTGACAGTTACCAATGCTTAATCAGTGAGGCACCTATCTCAGCGATCTGTCTATTTCGTTCATCC
ATAGTTGCCTGACTCCCCGTCGTGTAGATAACTACGATACGGGAGGGCTTACCATCTGGCCCCAGTGCTG
CAATGATACCGCGAGACCCACGCTCACCGGCTCCAGATTTATCAGCAATAAACCAGCCAGCCGGAAGGGC
CGAGCGCAGAAGTGGTCCTGCAACTTTATCCGCCTCCATCCAGTCTATTAATTGTTGCCGGGAAGCTAGA
GTAAGTAGTTCGCCAGTTAATAGTTTGCGCAACGTTGTTGCCATTGCTGCAGGCATCGTGGTGTCACGCT
CGTCGTTTGGTATGGCTTCATTCAGCTCCGGTTCCCAACGATCAAGGCGAGTTACATGATCCCCCATGTT
GTGCAAAAAAGCGGTTAGCTCCTTCGGTCCTCCGATCGTTGTCAGAAGTAAGTTGGCCGCAGTGTTATCA
CTCATGGTTATGGCAGCACTGCATAATTCTCTTACTGTCATGCCATCCGTAAGATGCTTTTCTGTGACTG
GTGAGTACTCAACCAAGTCATTCTGAGAATAGTGTATGCGGCGACCGAGTTGCTCTTGCCCGGCGTCAAC
ACGGGATAATACCGCGCCACATAGCAGAACTTTAAAAGTGCTCATCATTGGAAAACGTTCTTCGGGGCGA
AAACTCTCAAGGATCTTACCGCTGTTGAGATCCAGTTCGATGTAACCCACTCGTGCACCCAACTGATCTT
CAGCATCTTTTACTTTCACCAGCGTTTCTGGGTGAGCAAAAACAGGAAGGCAAAATGCCGCAAAAAAGGG
AATAAGGGCGACACGGAAATGTTGAATACTCATACTCTTCCTTTTTCAATATTATTGAAGCATTTATCAG
GGTTATTGTCTCATGAGCGGATACATATTTGAATGTATTTAGAAAAATAAACAAATAGGGGTTCCGCGCA
CATTTCCCCGAAAAGTGCCACCTGACGTCTAAGAAACCATTATTATCATGACATTAACCTATAAAAATAG
GCGTATCACGAGGCCCTTTCGT
Features (pLannotate 1.2.2; 11 found; start..end, strand, type, name):
     56..2568    +  promoter       Ac5 promoter: Drosophila melanogaster actin 5C promoter
   2588..2653    +  CDS            N (fragment): REGN_LAMBD - Experimental evidence at protein level: Swiss-Prot protein existence level 1. Plays a role as a transcriptional antitermination factor that allows the virus to initiate its lytic phase. Activates expression of the delayed viral early genes by modifying host RNA polymerase (RNAP) into a form that is resistant to termination signals. This antitermination function requires the host NusA protein which serves to stabilize the interaction between antitermination protein N and host RNA polymerase. From Escherichia phage lambda (Bacteriophage lambda).
   2678..2704    +  CDS            3xHA (fragment): three tandem HA epitope tags
   2723..3025    +  CDS            LSM14B (fragment): LS14B_HUMAN - Also known as C20orf40 From Homo sapiens (Human).
   3047..3088    +  CDS            V5 tag: epitope tag from simian virus 5
   3188..3322    -  polyA_signal   SV40 poly(A) signal: SV40 polyadenylation signal
   3345..3429    -  CDS            large T antigen (fragment): large T antigen from SV40 (simian virus 40)
   3430..3900    +  CDS            TcR (fragment): tetracycline efflux protein; tet; confers resistance to tetracycline
   3944..4532    -  rep_origin     ori: high-copy-number ColE1/pMB1/pBR322/pUC origin of replication
   4703..5563    -  CDS            AmpR: β-lactamase; bla; confers resistance to ampicillin, carbenicillin, and related antibiotics
   5564..5668    -  promoter       AmpR promoter: bla
