[The description below was written by a language model from this plasmid's Addgene catalogue record and pLannotate feature annotations shown in this document.]
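Description:
pAc5.1B-lambdaN-HA-DmTral-LSm-R21EE23K-V5His6_C is a 5,762 nt insect expression plasmid for producing a mutant fragment of the Drosophila melanogaster protein Trailer Hitch (Tral, also called LSm15) in fly cells. The catalogue lists the backbone as unknown, although the name points to a pAc5.1B-type vector, and this fits the annotated features. Transcription is driven by the constitutive Drosophila actin 5C promoter and terminated by an SV40 polyadenylation signal. In bacteria the plasmid replicates from a ColE1/pUC-type origin and is selected with ampicillin through the bla gene and its own promoter. The record lists it as low copy even though the origin is annotated as a high-copy type. Short fragments annotated as tetracycline resistance and SV40 large T antigen appear to be non-functional backbone remnants.

The open reading frame begins with a short fragment of the bacteriophage lambda N protein, followed by an HA epitope. Next comes a roughly 300 nt coding segment for the Tral LSm domain, which the annotation software matched to the homologous human LSM14B. A V5 epitope follows, and the name also indicates a C-terminal His6 tag, which is not annotated in the feature table. The insert name indicates R21E and E23K substitutions in the LSm domain. The record additionally notes one silent change, A198C, relative to the reference sequence.

The lambda N peptide binds BoxB RNA hairpins, so fusions of this kind are generally used to tether a protein to a BoxB-containing reporter mRNA, while the HA and V5 tags allow detection and immunoprecipitation. The associated publication concerns how Tral and EDC3 associate with DCP1 and Me31B, which suggests the mutant was made to probe LSm domain interactions, although the record does not state the effect of the substitutions.
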