Addgene plasmid #146073: pAc5.1B-lambdaN-HA-DmTral-LSm-R21EE23K-V5His6_C
Purpose: Insect Expression of DmTral-LSm-R21EE23K
Depositing lab: Elisa Izaurralde. Depositing organization: Max Planck Institute for Developmental Biology. Publication: Similar modes of interaction enable Trailer Hitch and EDC3 to associate with DCP1 and Me31B in distinct protein complexes. Tritschler F, Eulalio A, Helms S, Schmidt S, Coles M, Weichenrieder O, Izaurralde E, Truffault V. Mol Cell Biol. 2008 Nov . 28(21):6695-708. 10.1128/MCB.00759-08 PubMed 18765641.
Backbone
  Vector backbone: Unknown
  Vector type: Insect Expression
Growth in bacteria
  Bacterial resistance: Ampicillin, 100 μg/mL
  Growth temperature: 37°C
  Growth strain: DH5alpha
  Copy number: Low Copy
Gene/Insert
  Gene/Insert name: DmTral-LSm-R21EE23K (alt names: Trailer Hitch; Dm LSm41)
  Species: D. melanogaster (fly)
  Mutation: one silent mutation A198C compared to the sequence given by: NCBI:NM_140328.4 or UniProt Q9VTZ0.
  Entrez Gene: tral (a.k.a. Dmel_CG10686, BEST:GH08269, CG10686, DmLSm15, Dmel\CG10686, LSm15, Lsm15, Scd6p, TRAL, Tral, anon-EST:Posey139, anon-WO0172774.89, anon-WO02059370.24, p67, p70)
  Cloning method: Unknown
Terms and licenses: Academic/Nonprofit Terms; Industry Terms: Not Available to Industry
Depositor comments: Plasmids from this collection were made available to the research community and donated after the lab closed. Please note that the sequence provided by the depositing laboratory may be theoretical/predicted or based on Sanger sequencing results. There may be discrepancies between sequencing results obtained by Addgene and the depositor sequence. If an Addgene verified sequence is not available, please contact before placing your order to request that our lab fully sequence the plasmid.
How to cite: pAc5.1B-lambdaN-HA-DmTral-LSm-R21EE23K-V5His6_C was a gift from Elisa Izaurralde (Addgene plasmid # 146073 ; http://n2t.net/addgene:146073 ; RRID:Addgene_146073)
